>Addgene plasmid #16246 | pcDNA3 236HSC WT (BRCA2) | addgene full sequence | sequence record 140280 | Addgene NGS result
CATTAATGAATCGGCCAACGCGCGGGGAGAGGCGGTTTGCGTATTGGGCGCTCTTCCGCTTCCTCGCTCA
CTGACTCGCTGCGCTCGGTCGTTCGGCTGCGGCGAGCGGTATCAGCTCACTCAAAGGCGGTAATACGGTT
ATCCACAGAATCAGGGGATAACGCAGGAAAGAACATGTGAGCAAAAGGCCAGCAAAAGGCCAGGAACCGT
AAAAAGGCCGCGTTGCTGGCGTTTTTCCATAGGCTCCGCCCCCCTGACGAGCATCACAAAAATCGACGCT
CAAGTCAGAGGTGGCGAAACCCGACAGGACTATAAAGATACCAGGCGTTTCCCCCTGGAAGCTCCCTCGT
GCGCTCTCCTGTTCCGACCCTGCCGCTTACCGGATACCTGTCCGCCTTTCTCCCTTCGGGAAGCGTGGCG
CTTTCTCATAGCTCACGCTGTAGGTATCTCAGTTCGGTGTAGGTCGTTCGCTCCAAGCTGGGCTGTGTGC
ACGAACCCCCCGTTCAGCCCGACCGCTGCGCCTTATCCGGTAACTATCGTCTTGAGTCCAACCCGGTAAG
ACACGACTTATCGCCACTGGCAGCAGCCACTGGTAACAGGATTAGCAGAGCGAGGTATGTAGGCGGTGCT
ACAGAGTTCTTGAAGTGGTGGCCTAACTACGGCTACACTAGAAGAACAGTATTTGGTATCTGCGCTCTGC
TGAAGCCAGTTACCTTCGGAAAAAGAGTTGGTAGCTCTTGATCCGGCAAACAAACCACCGCTGGTAGCGG
TGGTTTTTTTGTTTGCAAGCAGCAGATTACGCGCAGAAAAAAAGGATCTCAAGAAGATCCTTTGATCTTT
TCTACGGGGTCTGACGCTCAGTGGAACGAAAACTCACGTTAAGGGATTTTGGTCATGAGATTATCAAAAA
GGATCTTCACCTAGATCCTTTTAAATTAAAAATGAAGTTTTAAATCAATCTAAAGTATATATGAGTAAAC
TTGGTCTGACAGTTACCAATGCTTAATCAGTGAGGCACCTATCTCAGCGATCTGTCTATTTCGTTCATCC
ATAGTTGCCTGACTCCCCGTCGTGTAGATAACTACGATACGGGAGGGCTTACCATCTGGCCCCAGTGCTG
CAATGATACCGCGAGACCCACGCTCACCGGCTCCAGATTTATCAGCAATAAACCAGCCAGCCGGAAGGGC
CGAGCGCAGAAGTGGTCCTGCAACTTTATCCGCCTCCATCCAGTCTATTAATTGTTGCCGGGAAGCTAGA
GTAAGTAGTTCGCCAGTTAATAGTTTGCGCAACGTTGTTGCCATTGCTACAGGCATCGTGGTGTCACGCT
CGTCGTTTGGTATGGCTTCATTCAGCTCCGGTTCCCAACGATCAAGGCGAGTTACATGATCCCCCATGTT
GTGCAAAAAAGCGGTTAGCTCCTTCGGTCCTCCGATCGTTGTCAGAAGTAAGTTGGCCGCAGTGTTATCA
CTCATGGTTATGGCAGCACTGCATAATTCTCTTACTGTCATGCCATCCGTAAGATGCTTTTCTGTGACTG
GTGAGTACTCAACCAAGTCATTCTGAGAATAGTGTATGCGGCGACCGAGTTGCTCTTGCCCGGCGTCAAT
ACGGGATAATACCGCGCCACATAGCAGAACTTTAAAAGTGCTCATCATTGGAAAACGTTCTTCGGGGCGA
AAACTCTCAAGGATCTTACCGCTGTTGAGATCCAGTTCGATGTAACCCACTCGTGCACCCAACTGATCTT
CAGCATCTTTTACTTTCACCAGCGTTTCTGGGTGAGCAAAAACAGGAAGGCAAAATGCCGCAAAAAAGGG
AATAAGGGCGACACGGAAATGTTGAATACTCATACTCTTCCTTTTTCAATATTATTGAAGCATTTATCAG
GGTTATTGTCTCATGAGCGGATACATATTTGAATGTATTTAGAAAAATAAACAAATAGGGGTTCCGCGCA
CATTTCCCCGAAAAGTGCCACCTGACGTCGACGGATCGGGAGATCTCCCGATCCCCTATGGTGCACTCTC
AGTACAATCTGCTCTGATGCCGCATAGTTAAGCCAGTATCTGCTCCCTGCTTGTGTGTTGGAGGTCGCTG
AGTAGTGCGCGAGCAAAATTTAAGCTACAACAAGGCAAGGCTTGACCGACAATTGCATGAAGAATCTGCT
TAGGGTTAGGCGTTTTGCGCTGCTTCGCGATGTACGGGCCAGATATACGCGTTGACATTGATTATTGACT
AGTTATTAATAGTAATCAATTACGGGGTCATTAGTTCATAGCCCATATATGGAGTTCCGCGTTACATAAC
TTACGGTAAATGGCCCGCCTGGCTGACCGCCCAACGACCCCCGCCCATTGACGTCAATAATGACGTATGT
TCCCATAGTAACGCCAATAGGGACTTTCCATTGACGTCAATGGGTGGAGTATTTACGGTAAACTGCCCAC
TTGGCAGTACATCAAGTGTATCATATGCCAAGTACGCCCCCTATTGACGTCAATGACGGTAAATGGCCCG
CCTGGCATTATGCCCAGTACATGACCTTATGGGACTTTCCTACTTGGCAGTACATCTACGTATTAGTCAT
CGCTATTACCATGGTGATGCGGTTTTGGCAGTACATCAATGGGCGTGGATAGCGGTTTGACTCACGGGGA
TTTCCAAGTCTCCACCCCATTGACGTCAATGGGAGTTTGTTTTGGCACCAAAATCAACGGGACTTTCCAA
AATGTCGTAACAACTCCGCCCCATTGACGCAAATGGGCGGTAGGCGTGTACGGTGGGAGGTCTATATAAG
CAGAGCTCTCTGGCTAACTAGAGAACCCACTGCTTACTGGCTTATCGAAATTAATACGACTCACTATAGG
GAGACCCAAGCTTGGTACCGGTGGCGCGAGCTTCTGAAACTAGGCGGCAGAGGCGGAGCCGCTGTGGCAC
TGCTGCGCCTCTGCTGCGCCTCGGGTGTCTTTTGCGGCGGTGGGTCGCCGCCGGGAGAAGCGTGAGGGGA
CAGATTTGTGACCGGCGCGGTTTTTGTCAGCTTACTCCGGCCAAAAAAGAACTGCGCCTCTGGAGCGGAC
TTATTTACCAAGCATTGGAGGAATATCGTAGTTGCGGCCGCTCGAGGTAAAAATGCCTATTGGATCCAAA
GAGAGGCCAACATTTTTTGAAATTTTTAAGACACGCTGCAACAAAGCAGATTTAGGACCAATAAGTCTTA
ATTGGTTTGAAGAACTTTCTTCAGAAGCTCCACCCTATAATTCTGAACCTGCAGAAGAATCTGAACATAA
AAACAACAATTACGAACCAAACCTATTTAAAACTCCACAAAGGAAACCATCTTATAATCAGCTGGCTTCA
ACTCCAATAATATTCAAAGAGCAAGGGCTGACTCTGCCGCTGTACCAATCTCCTGTAAAAGAATTAGATA
AATTCAAATTAGACTTAGGAAGGAATGTTCCCAATAGTAGACATAAAAGTCTTCGCACAGTGAAAACTAA
AATGGATCAAGCAGATGATGTTTCCTGTCCACTTCTAAATTCTTGTCTTAGTGAAAGTCCTGTTGTTCTA
CAATGTACACATGTAACACCACAAAGAGATAAGTCAGTGGTATGTGGGAGTTTGTTTCATACACCAAAGT
TTGTGAAGGGTCGTCAGACACCAAAACATATTTCTGAAAGTCTAGGAGCTGAGGTGGATCCTGATATGTC
TTGGTCAAGTTCTTTAGCTACACCACCCACCCTTAGTTCTACTGTGCTCATAGTCAGAAATGAAGAAGCA
TCTGAAACTGTATTTCCTCATGATACTACTGCTAATGTGAAAAGCTATTTTTCCAATCATGATGAAAGTC
TGAAGAAAAATGATAGATTTATCGCTTCTGTGACAGACAGTGAAAACACAAATCAAAGAGAAGCTGCAAG
TCATGGATTTGGAAAAACATCAGGGAATTCATTTAAAGTAAATAGCTGCAAAGACCACATTGGAAAGTCA
ATGCCAAATGTCCTAGAAGATGAAGTATATGAAACAGTTGTAGATACCTCTGAAGAAGATAGTTTTTCAT
TATGTTTTTCTAAATGTAGAACAAAAAATCTACAAAAAGTAAGAACTAGCAAGACTAGGAAAAAAATTTT
CCATGAAGCAAACGCTGATGAATGTGAAAAATCTAAAAACCAAGTGAAAGAAAAATACTCATTTGTATCT
GAAGTGGAACCAAATGATACTGATCCATTAGATTCAAATGTAGCAAATCAGAAGCCCTTTGAGAGTGGAA
GTGACAAAATCTCCAAGGAAGTTGTACCGTCTTTGGCCTGTGAATGGTCTCAACTAACCCTTTCAGGTCT
AAATGGAGCCCAGATGGAGAAAATACCCCTATTGCATATTTCTTCATGTGACCAAAATATTTCAGAAAAA
GACCTATTAGACACAGAGAACAAAAGAAAGAAAGATTTTCTTACTTCAGAGAATTCTTTGCCACGTATTT
CTAGCCTACCAAAATCAGAGAAGCCATTAAATGAGGAAACAGTGGTAAATAAGAGAGATGAAGAGCAGCA
TCTTGAATCTCATACAGACTGCATTCTTGCAGTAAAGCAGGCAATATCTGGAACTTCTCCAGTGGCTTCT
TCATTTCAGGGTATCAAAAAGTCTATATTCAGAATAAGAGAATCACCTAAAGAGACTTTCAATGCAAGTT
TTTCAGGTCATATGACTGATCCAAACTTTAAAAAAGAAACTGAAGCCTCTGAAAGTGGACTGGAAATACA
TACTGTTTGCTCACAGAAGGAGGACTCCTTATGTCCAAATTTAATTGATAATGGAAGCTGGCCAGCCACC
ACCACACAGAATTCTGTAGCTTTGAAGAATGCAGGTTTAATATCCACTTTGAAAAAGAAAACAAATAAGT
TTATTTATGCTATACATGATGAAACATCTTATAAAGGAAAAAAAATACCGAAAGACCAAAAATCAGAACT
AATTAACTGTTCAGCCCAGTTTGAAGCAAATGCTTTTGAAGCACCACTTACATTTGCAAATGCTGATTCA
GGTTTATTGCATTCTTCTGTGAAAAGAAGCTGTTCACAGAATGATTCTGAAGAACCAACTTTGTCCTTAA
CTAGCTCTTTTGGGACAATTCTGAGGAAATGTTCTAGAAATGAAACATGTTCTAATAATACAGTAATCTC
TCAGGATCTTGATTATAAAGAAGCAAAATGTAATAAGGAAAAACTACAGTTATTTATTACCCCAGAAGCT
GATTCTCTGTCATGCCTGCAGGAAGGACAGTGTGAAAATGATCCAAAAAGCAAAAAAGTTTCAGATATAA
AAGAAGAGGTCTTGGCTGCAGCATGTCACCCAGTACAACATTCAAAAGTGGAATACAGTGATACTGACTT
TCAATCCCAGAAAAGTCTTTTATATGATCATGAAAATGCCAGCACTCTTATTTTAACTCCTACTTCCAAG
GATGTTCTGTCAAACCTAGTCATGATTTCTAGAGGCAAAGAATCATACAAAATGTCAGACAAGCTTAAAG
GTAACAATTATGAATCTGATGTTGAATTAACCAAAAATATTCCCATGGAAAAGAATCAAGATGTATGTGC
TTTAAATGAAAATTATAAAAACGTTGAGCTGTTGCCACCTGAAAAATACATGAGAGTAGCATCACCTTCA
AGAAAGGTACAATTCAACCAAAACACAAATCTAAGAGTAATCCAAAAAAATCAAGAAGAAACTACTTCAA
TTTCAAAAATAACTGTCAATCCAGACTCTGAAGAACTTTTCTCAGACAATGAGAATAATTTTGTCTTCCA
AGTAGCTAATGAAAGGAATAATCTTGCTTTAGGAAATACTAAGGAACTTCATGAAACAGACTTGACTTGT
GTAAACGAACCCATTTTCAAGAACTCTACCATGGTTTTATATGGAGACACAGGTGATAAACAAGCAACCC
AAGTGTCAATTAAAAAAGATTTGGTTTATGTTCTTGCAGAGGAGAACAAAAATAGTGTAAAGCAGCATAT
AAAAATGACTCTAGGTCAAGATTTAAAATCGGACATCTCCTTGAATATAGATAAAATACCAGAAAAAAAT
AATGATTACATGAACAAATGGGCAGGACTCTTAGGTCCAATTTCAAATCACAGTTTTGGAGGTAGCTTCA
GAACAGCTTCAAATAAGGAAATCAAGCTCTCTGAACATAACATTAAGAAGAGCAAAATGTTCTTCAAAGA
TATTGAAGAACAATATCCTACTAGTTTAGCTTGTGTTGAAATTGTAAATACCTTGGCATTAGATAATCAA
AAGAAACTGAGCAAGCCTCAGTCAATTAATACTGTATCTGCACATTTACAGAGTAGTGTAGTTGTTTCTG
ATTGTAAAAATAGTCATATAACCCCTCAGATGTTATTTTCCAAGCAGGATTTTAATTCAAACCATAATTT
AACACCTAGCCAAAAGGCAGAAATTACAGAACTTTCTACTATATTAGAAGAATCAGGAAGTCAGTTTGAA
TTTACTCAGTTTAGAAAGCCAAGCTACATATTGCAGAAGAGTACATTTGAAGTGCCTGAAAACCAGATGA
CTATCTTAAAGACCACTTCTGAGGAATGCAGAGATGCTGATCTTCATGTCATAATGAATGCCCCATCGAT
TGGTCAGGTAGACAGCAGCAAGCAATTTGAAGGTACAGTTGAAATTAAACGGAAGTTTGCTGGCCTGTTG
AAAAATGACTGTAACAAAAGTGCTTCTGGTTATTTAACAGATGAAAATGAAGTGGGGTTTAGGGGCTTTT
ATTCTGCTCATGGCACAAAACTGAATGTTTCTACTGAAGCTCTGCAAAAAGCTGTGAAACTGTTTAGTGA
TATTGAGAATATTAGTGAGGAAACTTCTGCAGAGGTACATCCAATAAGTTTATCTTCAAGTAAATGTCAT
GATTCTGTTGTTTCAATGTTTAAGATAGAAAATCATAATGATAAAACTGTAAGTGAAAAAAATAATAAAT
GCCAACTGATATTACAAAATAATATTGAAATGACTACTGGCACTTTTGTTGAAGAAATTACTGAAAATTA
CAAGAGAAATACTGAAAATGAAGATAACAAATATACTGCTGCCAGTAGAAATTCTCATAACTTAGAATTT
GATGGCAGTGATTCAAGTAAAAATGATACTGTTTGTATTCATAAAGATGAAACGGACTTGCTATTTACTG
ATCAGCACAACATATGTCTTAAATTATCTGGCCAGTTTATGAAGGAGGGAAACACTCAGATTAAAGAAGA
TTTGTCAGATTTAACTTTTTTGGAAGTTGCGAAAGCTCAAGAAGCATGTCATGGTAATACTTCAAATAAA
GAACAGTTAACTGCTACTAAAACGGAGCAAAATATAAAAGATTTTGAGACTTCTGATACATTTTTTCAGA
CTGCAAGTGGGAAAAATATTAGTGTCGCCAAAGAGTCATTTAATAAAATTGTAAATTTCTTTGATCAGAA
ACCAGAAGAATTGCATAACTTTTCCTTAAATTCTGAATTACATTCTGACATAAGAAAGAACAAAATGGAC
ATTCTAAGTTATGAGGAAACAGACATAGTTAAACACAAAATACTGAAAGAAAGTGTCCCAGTTGGTACTG
GAAATCAACTAGTGACCTTCCAGGGACAACCCGAACGTGATGAAAAGATCAAAGAACCTACTCTGTTGGG
TTTTCATACAGCTAGCGGGAAAAAAGTTAAAATTGCAAAGGAATCTTTGGACAAAGTGAAAAACCTTTTT
GATGAAAAAGAGCAAGGTACTAGTGAAATCACCAGTTTTAGCCATCAATGGGCAAAGACCCTAAAGTACA
GAGAGGCCTGTAAAGACCTTGAATTAGCATGTGAGACCATTGAGATCACAGCTGCCCCAAAGTGTAAAGA
AATGCAGAATTCTCTCAATAATGATAAAAACCTTGTTTCTATTGAGACTGTGGTGCCACCTAAGCTCTTA
AGTGATAATTTATGTAGACAAACTGAAAATCTCAAAACATCAAAAAGTATCTTTTTGAAAGTTAAAGTAC
ATGAAAATGTAGAAAAAGAAACAGCAAAAAGTCCTGCAACTTGTTACACAAATCAGTCCCCTTATTCAGT
CATTGAAAATTCAGCCTTAGCTTTTTACACAAGTTGTAGTAGAAAAACTTCTGTGAGTCAGACTTCATTA
CTTGAAGCAAAAAAATGGCTTAGAGAAGGAATATTTGATGGTCAACCAGAAAGAATAAATACTGCAGATT
ATGTAGGAAATTATTTGTATGAAAATAATTCAAACAGTACTATAGCTGAAAATGACAAAAATCATCTCTC
CGAAAAACAAGATACTTATTTAAGTAACAGTAGCATGTCTAACAGCTATTCCTACCATTCTGATGAGGTA
TATAATGATTCAGGATATCTCTCAAAAAATAAACTTGATTCTGGTATTGAGCCAGTATTGAAGAATGTTG
AAGATCAAAAAAACACTAGTTTTTCCAAAGTAATATCCAATGTAAAAGATGCAAATGCATACCCACAAAC
TGTAAATGAAGATATTTGCGTTGAGGAACTTGTGACTAGCTCTTCACCCTGCAAAAATAAAAATGCAGCC
ATTAAATTGTCCATATCTAATAGTAATAATTTTGAGGTAGGGCCACCTGCATTTAGGATAGCCAGTGGTA
AAATCGTTTGTGTTTCACATGAAACAATTAAAAAAGTGAAAGACATATTTACAGACAGTTTCAGTAAAGT
AATTAAGGAAAACAACGAGAATAAATCAAAAATTTGCCAAACGAAAATTATGGCAGGTTGTTACGAGGCA
TTGGATGATTCAGAGGATATTCTTCATAACTCTCTAGATAATGATGAATGTAGCACGCATTCACATAAGG
TTTTTGCTGACATTCAGAGTGAAGAAATTTTACAACATAACCAAAATATGTCTGGATTGGAGAAAGTTTC
TAAAATATCACCTTGTGATGTTAGTTTGGAAACTTCAGATATATGTAAATGTAGTATAGGGAAGCTTCAT
AAGTCAGTCTCATCTGCAAATACTTGTGGGATTTTTAGCACAGCAAGTGGAAAATCTGTCCAGGTATCAG
ATGCTTCATTACAAAACGCAAGACAAGTGTTTTCTGAAATAGAAGATAGTACCAAGCAAGTCTTTTCCAA
AGTATTGTTTAAAAGTAACGAACATTCAGACCAGCTCACAAGAGAAGAAAATACTGCTATACGTACTCCA
GAACATTTAATATCCCAAAAAGGCTTTTCATATAATGTGGTAAATTCATCTGCTTTCTCTGGATTTAGTA
CAGCAAGTGGAAAGCAAGTTTCCATTTTAGAAAGTTCCTTACACAAAGTTAAGGGAGTGTTAGAGGAATT
TGATTTAATCAGAACTGAGCATAGTCTTCACTATTCACCTACGTCTAGACAAAATGTATCAAAAATACTT
CCTCGTGTTGATAAGAGAAACCCAGAGCACTGTGTAAACTCAGAAATGGAAAAAACCTGCAGTAAAGAAT
TTAAATTATCAAATAACTTAAATGTTGAAGGTGGTTCTTCAGAAAATAATCACTCTATTAAAGTTTCTCC
ATATCTCTCTCAATTTCAACAAGACAAACAACAGTTGGTATTAGGAACCAAAGTCTCACTTGTTGAGAAC
ATTCATGTTTTGGGAAAAGAACAGGCTTCACCTAAAAACGTAAAAATGGAAATTGGTAAAACTGAAACTT
TTTCTGATGTTCCTGTGAAAACAAATATAGAAGTTTGTTCTACTTACTCCAAAGATTCAGAAAACTACTT
TGAAACAGAAGCAGTAGAAATTGCTAAAGCTTTTATGGAAGATGATGAACTGACAGATTCTAAACTGCCA
AGTCATGCCACACATTCTCTTTTTACATGTCCCGAAAATGAGGAAATGGTTTTGTCAAATTCAAGAATTG
GAAAAAGAAGAGGAGAGCCCCTTATCTTAGTGGGAGAACCCTCAATCAAAAGAAACTTATTAAATGAATT
TGACAGGATAATAGAAAATCAAGAAAAATCCTTAAAGGCTTCAAAAAGCACTCCAGATGGCACAATAAAA
GATCGAAGATTGTTTATGCATCATGTTTCTTTAGAGCCGATTACCTGTGTACCCTTTCGCACAACTAAGG
AACGTCAAGAGATACAGAATCCAAATTTTACCGCACCTGGTCAAGAATTTCTGTCTAAATCTCATTTGTA
TGAACATCTGACTTTGGAAAAATCTTCAAGCAATTTAGCAGTTTCAGGACATCCATTTTATCAAGTTTCT
GCTACAAGAAATGAAAAAATGAGACACTTGATTACTACAGGCAGACCAACCAAAGTCTTTGTTCCACCTT
TTAAAACTAAATCACATTTTCACAGAGTTGAACAGTGTGTTAGGAATATTAACTTGGAGGAAAACAGACA
AAAGCAAAACATTGATGGACATGGCTCTGATGATAGTAAAAATAAGATTAATGACAATGAGATTCATCAG
TTTAACAAAAACAACTCCAATCAAGCAGCAGCTGTAACTTTCACAAAGTGTGAAGAAGAACCTTTAGATT
TAATTACAAGTCTTCAGAATGCCAGAGATATACAGGATATGCGAATTAAGAAGAAACAAAGGCAACGCGT
CTTTCCACAGCCAGGCAGTCTGTATCTTGCAAAAACATCCACTCTGCCTCGAATCTCTCTGAAAGCAGCA
GTAGGAGGCCAAGTTCCCTCTGCGTGTTCTCATAAACAGCTGTATACGTATGGCGTTTCTAAACATTGCA
TAAAAATTAACAGCAAAAATGCAGAGTCTTTTCAGTTTCACACTGAAGATTATTTTGGTAAGGAAAGTTT
ATGGACTGGAAAAGGAATACAGTTGGCTGATGGCGGATGGCTCATACCCTCCAATGATGGAAAGGCTGGA
AAAGAAGAATTTTATAGGGCTCTGTGTGACACTCCAGGTGTGGATCCAAAGCTTATTTCTAGAATTTGGG
TTTATAATCACTATAGATGGATCATATGGAAACTGGCAGCTATGGAATGTGCCTTTCCTAAGGAATTTGC
TAATAGATGCCTAAGCCCAGAAAGGGTGCTTCTTCAACTAAAATACAGATATGATACGGAAATTGATAGA
AGCAGAAGATCGGCTATAAAAAAGATAATGGAAAGGGATGACACAGCTGCAAAAACACTTGTTCTCTGTG
TTTCTGACATAATTTCATTGAGCGCAAATATATCTGAAACTTCTAGCAATAAAACTAGTAGTGCAGATAC
CCAAAAAGTGGCCATTATTGAACTTACAGATGGGTGGTATGCTGTTAAGGCCCAGTTAGATCCTCCCCTC
TTAGCTGTCTTAAAGAATGGCAGACTGACAGTTGGTCAGAAGATTATTCTTCATGGAGCAGAACTGGTGG
GCTCTCCTGATGCCTGTACACCTCTTGAAGCCCCAGAATCTCTTATGTTAAAGATTTCTGCTAACAGTAC
TCGGCCTGCTCGCTGGTATACCAAACTTGGGTTCTTTCCTGACCCTAGACCTTTTCCTCTGCCCTTATCA
TCGCTTTTCAGTGATGGAGGAAATGTTGGTTGTGTTGATGTAATTATTCAAAGAGCATACCCTATACAGT
GGATGGAGAAGACATCATCTGGATTATACATATTTCGCAATGAAAGAGAGGAAGAAAAGGAAGCAGCAAA
ATATGTGGAGGCCCAACAAAAGAGACTAGAAGCCTTATTCACTAAAATTCAGGAGGAATTTGAAGAACAT
GAAGAAAACACAACAAAACCATATTTACCATCACGTGCACTAACAAGACAGCAAGTTCGTGCTTTGCAAG
ATGGTGCAGAGCTTTATGAAGCAGTGAAGAATGCAGCAGACCCAGCTTACCTTGAGGGTTATTTCAGTGA
AGAGCAGTTAAGAGCCTTGAATAATCACAGGCAAATGTTGAATGATAAGAAACAAGCTCAGATCCAGTTG
GAAATTAGGAAGGCCATGGAATCTGCTGAACAAAAGGAACAAGGTTTATCAAGGGATGTCACAACCGTGT
GGAAGTTGCGTATTGTAAGCTATTCAAAAAAAGAAAAAGATTCAGTTATACTGAGTATTTGGCGTCCATC
ATCAGATTTATATTCTCTGTTAACAGAAGGAAAGAGATACAGAATTTATCATCTTGCAACTTCAAAATCT
AAAAGTAAATCTGAAAGAGCTAACATACAGTTAGCAGCGACAAAAAAAACTCAGTATCAACAACTACCGG
TTTCAGATGAAATTTTATTTCAGATTTACCAGCCACGGGAGCCCCTTCACTTCAGCAAATTTTTAGATCC
AGACTTTCAGCCATCTTGTTCTGAGGTGGACCTAATAGGATTTGTCGTTTCTGTTGTGAAAAAAACAGGA
CTTGCCCCTTTCGTCTATTTGTCAGACGAATGTTACAATTTACTGGCAATAAAGTTTTGGATAGACCTTA
ATGAGGACATTATTAAGCCTCATATGTTAATTGCTGCAAGCAACCTCCAGTGGCGACCAGAATCCAAATC
AGGCCTTCTTACTTTATTTGCTGGAGATTTTTCTGTGTTTTCTGCTAGTCCAAAAGAGGGCCACTTTCAA
GAGACATTCAACAAAATGAAAAATACTGTTGAGAATATTGACATACTTTGCAATGAAGCAGAAAACAAGC
TTATGCATATACTGCATGCAAATGATCCCAAGTGGTCCACCCCAACTAAAGACTGTACTTCAGGGCCGTA
CACTGCTCAAATCATTCCTGGTACAGGAAACAAGCTTCTGATGTCTTCTCCTAATTGTGAGATATATTAT
CAAAGTCCTTTATCACTTTGTATGGCCAAAAGGAAGTCTGTTTCCACACCTGTCTCAGCCCAGATGACTT
CAAAGTCTTGTAAAGGGGAGAAAGAGATTGATGACCAAAAGAACTGCAAAAAGAGAAGAGCCTTGGATTT
CTTGAGTAGACTGCCTTTACCTCCACCTGTTAGTCCCATTTGTACATTTGTTTCTCCGGCTGCACAGAAG
GCATTTCAGCCACCAAGGAGTTGTGGCACCAAATACGAAACACCCATAAAGAAAAAAGAACTGAATTCTC
CTCAGATGACTCCATTTAAAAAATTCAATGAAATTTCTCTTTTGGAAAGTAATTCAATAGCTGACGAAGA
ACTTGCATTGATAAATACCCAAGCTCTTTTGTCTGGTTCAACAGGAGAAAAACAATTTATATCTGTCAGT
GAATCCACTAGGACTGCTCCCACCAGTTCAGAAGATTATCTCAGACTGAAACGACGTTGTACTACATCTC
TGATCAAAGAACAGGAGAGTTCCCAGGCCAGTACGGAAGAATGTGAGAAAAATAAGCAGGACACAATTAC
AACTAAAAAATATATCTAAGCATTTGCAAAGGCGACAATAAATTATTGACGCTTAACCTTTCCAGTTTAT
CTCGAGCATGCATCTAGAGGGCCCTATTCTATAGTGTCACCTAAATGCTAGAGCTCGCTGATCAGCCTCG
ACTGTGCCTTCTAGTTGCCAGCCATCTGTTGTTTGCCCCTCCCCCGTGCCTTCCTTGACCCTGGAAGGTG
CCACTCCCACTGTCCTTTCCTAATAAAATGAGGAAATTGCATCGCATTGTCTGAGTAGGTGTCATTCTAT
TCTGGGGGGTGGGGTGGGGCAGGACAGCAAGGGGGAGGATTGGGAAGACAATAGCAGGCATGCTGGGGAT
GCGGTGGGCTCTATGGCTTCTGAGGCGGAAAGAACCAGCTGGGGCTCTAGGGGGTATCCCC
[124 nt withheld, positions 13782-13905]
C
[91 nt withheld, positions 13907-13997]
A
[49 nt withheld, positions 13999-14047]
CCTTTGACGTTGGAGTCCACGTTCTTT
[37 nt withheld, positions 14075-14111]
ACCCTATCTCGGTCTATTCTTTTGATTTATAAGGGATTTTGCCGATTTCGGCCTATTGGTTAAAAAATGA
GCTGATTTAACAAAAATTTAACGCGAATTAATTCTGTGGAATGTGTGTCAGTTAGGGTGTGGAAAGTCCC
CAGGCTCCCCAGCAGGCAGAAGTATGCAAAGCATGCATCTCAATTAGTCAGCAACCAGGTGTGGAAAGTC
CCCAGGCTCCCCAGCAGGCAGAAGTATGCAAAGCATGCATCTCAATTAGTCAGCAACCATAGTCCCGCCC
CTAACTCCGCCCATCCCGCCCCTAACTCCGCCCAGTTCCGCCCATTCTCCGCCCCATGGCTGACTAATTT
TTTTTATTTATGCAGAGGCCGAGGCCGCCTCTGCCTCTGAGCTATTCCAGAAGTAGTGAGGAGGCTTTTT
TGGAGGCCTAGGCTTTTGCAAAAAGCTCCCGGGAGCTTGTATATCCATTTTCGGATCTGATCAAGAGACA
GGATGAGGATCGTTTCGCATGATTGAACAAGATGGATTGCACGCAGGTTCTCCGGCCGCTTGGGTGGAGA
GGCTATTCGGCTATGACTGGGCACAACAGACAATCGGCTGCTCTGATGCCGCCGTGTTCCGGCTGTCAGC
GCAGGGGCGCCCGGTTCTTTTTGTCAAGACCGACCTGTCCGGTGCCCTGAATGAACTGCAGGACGAGGCA
GCGCGGCTATCGTGGCTGGCCACGACGGGCGTTCCTTGCGCAGCTGTGCTCGACGTTGTCACTGAAGCGG
GAAGGGACTGGCTGCTATTGGGCGAAGTGCCGGGGCAGGATCTCCTGTCATCTCACCTTGCTCCTGCCGA
GAAAGTATCCATCATGGCTGATGCAATGCGGCGGCTGCATACGCTTGATCCGGCTACCTGCCCATTCGAC
CACCAAGCGAAACATCGCATCGAGCGAGCACGTACTCGGATGGAAGCCGGTCTTGTCGATCAGGATGATC
TGGACGAAGAGCATCAGGGGCTCGCGCCAGCCGAACTGTTCGCCAGGCTCAAGGCGCGCATGCCCGACGG
CGAGGATCTCGTCGTGACCCATGGCGATGCCTGCTTGCCGAATATCATGGTGGAAAATGGCCGCTTTTCT
GGATTCATCGACTGTGGCCGGCTGGGTGTGGCGGACCGCTATCAGGACATAGCGTTGGCTACCCGTGATA
TTGCTGAAGAGCTTGGCGGCGAATGGGCTGACCGCTTCCTCGTGCTTTACGGTATCGCCGCTCCCGATTC
GCAGCGCATCGCCTTCTATCGCCTTCTTGACGAGTTCTTCTGAGCGGGACTCTGGGGTTCGAAATGACCG
ACCAAGCGACGCCCAACCTGCCATCACGAGATTTCGATTCCACCGCCGCCTTCTATGAAAGGTTGGGCTT
CGGAATCGTTTTCCGGGACGCCGGCTGGATGATCCTCCAGCGCGGGGATCTCATGCTGGAGTTCTTCGCC
CACCCCAACTTGTTTATTGCAGCTTATAATGGTTACAAATAAAGCAATAGCATCACAAATTTCACAAATA
AAGCATTTTTTTCACTGCATTCTAGTTGTGGTTTGTCCAAACTCATCAATGTATCTTATCATGTCTGTAT
ACCGTCGACCTCTAGCTAGAGCTTGGCGTAATCATGGTCATAGCTGTTTCCTGTGTGAAATTGTTATCCG
CTCACAATTCCACACAACATACGAGCCGGAAGCATAAAGTGTAAAGCCTGGGGTGCCTAATGAGTGAGCT
AACTCACATTAATTGCGTTGCGCTCACTGCCCGCTTTCCAGTCGGGAAACCTGTCGTGCCAGCTG
Features (pLannotate 1.2.2; 21 found; start..end, strand, type, name):
    234..822     -  rep_origin     ori: high-copy-number ColE1/pMB1/pBR322/pUC origin of replication
    993..1853    -  CDS            AmpR: β-lactamase; bla; confers resistance to ampicillin, carbenicillin, and related antibiotics
   1854..1958    -  promoter       AmpR promoter: bla
   2017..2069    -  misc_feature   bom (fragment): basis of mobility region from pBR322
   2224..2603    +  enhancer       CMV enhancer: human cytomegalovirus immediate early enhancer
   2604..2807    +  promoter       CMV promoter: human cytomegalovirus (CMV) immediate early promoter
   2803..2836    +  LTR            5' LTR (truncated) (fragment): truncated 5' long terminal repeat (LTR) from HIV-1
   2852..2870    +  promoter       T7 promoter: promoter for bacteriophage T7 RNA polymerase
   3133..13386   +  CDS            BRCA2: BRCA2_HUMAN - Also known as FACD, FANCD1. Experimental evidence at protein level: Swiss-Prot protein existence level 1. Involved in double-strand break repair and/or homologous recombination. Binds RAD51 and potentiates recombinational DNA repair by promoting assembly of RAD51 onto single-stranded DNA (ssDNA). Acts by targeting RAD51 to ssDNA over double-stranded DNA, enabling RAD51 to displace replication protein-A (RPA) from ssDNA and stabilizing RAD51- ssDNA filaments by blocking ATP hydrolysis. Part of a PALB2-scaffolded HR complex containing RAD51C and which is thought to play a role in D
  13468..13486   -  promoter       SP6 promoter: promoter for bacteriophage SP6 RNA polymerase
  13512..13736   +  polyA_signal   bGH poly(A) signal: bovine growth hormone polyadenylation signal
  13740..13761   +  promoter       SV40 promoter (fragment): SV40 enhancer and early promoter
  13782..14210   +  rep_origin     f1 ori (sequence partly withheld): f1 bacteriophage origin of replication; arrow indicates direction of (+) strand synthesis
  14224..14553   +  promoter       SV40 promoter: SV40 enhancer and early promoter
  14620..15411   +  CDS            neo: KKA2_KLEPN - Also known as kan, nptII. Experimental evidence at protein level: Swiss-Prot protein existence level 1. Resistance to kanamycin, neomycin, paromomycin, ribostamycin, butirosin and gentamicin B. From Klebsiella pneumoniae.
  15435..15593   +  CDS            ble (fragment): BLE_KLEPN - Experimental evidence at protein level: Swiss-Prot protein existence level 1. Binding protein with a strong affinity to the bleomycin family of antibiotics. Binds to CL990; an antimitotic-antibiotic compound. From Klebsiella pneumoniae.
  15588..15709   +  polyA_signal   SV40 poly(A) signal: SV40 polyadenylation signal
  15780..15802   -  protein_bind   lac operator (fragment): The lac repressor binds to the lac operator to inhibit transcription in E. coli. This inhibition can be relieved by adding lactose or isopropyl-β-D-thiogalactopyranoside (IPTG). lac repressor encoded by lacI
  15806..15836   -  promoter       lac promoter: promoter for the E. coli lac operon
  15851..15872   -  protein_bind   CAP binding site: CAP binding activates transcription in the presence of cAMP. E. coli catabolite activator protein
  15885..51      -  CDS            lacI (fragment) (across the origin): lac repressor; lacI; The lac repressor binds to the lac operator to inhibit transcription in E. coli. This inhibition can be relieved by adding lactose or isopropyl-β-D-thiogalactopyranoside (IPTG).
