[The description below was written by a language model from this plasmid's Addgene catalogue record and pLannotate feature annotations shown in this document.]
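Description:
pcDNA3 236HSC WT (BRCA2) is a mammalian expression plasmid built on the Invitrogen pcDNA3 backbone and carrying the wild-type, full-length human BRCA2 cDNA. The sequenced record is about 15.9 kb, of which the annotated BRCA2 open reading frame occupies roughly 10.3 kb. In bacteria it is maintained through a high-copy ColE1/pUC-type origin and selected with ampicillin via the β-lactamase gene. An f1 origin is also present. For mammalian cells, a separate cassette of SV40 early promoter, neomycin phosphotransferase and SV40 polyadenylation signal allows G418 selection of stable transfectants.

The payload is transcribed from the CMV immediate-early enhancer and promoter and terminated by the bovine growth hormone polyadenylation signal. According to the depositor, the vector was first modified by placing a 236-bp fragment of the native BRCA2 5′ untranslated region, obtained by RT-PCR, between the KpnI and NotI sites. The assembled full-length cDNA was then inserted at the XhoI site, which is retained on both sides of the insert. This matches the unannotated gap between the T7 promoter and the start of the BRCA2 coding sequence in the feature table, although the UTR itself is not annotated. T7 and SP6 promoters flank the insert, as is standard for pcDNA3. No epitope tag or reporter is recorded. Several short annotated fragments (HIV-1 LTR, ble, lac promoter/operator and lacI pieces) appear to be backbone remnants or similarity matches rather than functional parts.

BRCA2 promotes RAD51 loading onto single-stranded DNA during homologous recombination repair. The associated publication concerns inhibition of cancer cell growth by BRCA2, so the plasmid is suited to transient or stable expression of the wild-type protein in mammalian cells.
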