Addgene plasmid #16246: pcDNA3 236HSC WT (BRCA2)
Depositing lab: Mien-Chie Hung. Publication: Inhibition of cancer cell growth by BRCA2. Wang SC, Shao R, Pao AY, Zhang S, Hung MC, Su LK. Cancer Res. 2002 Mar 1. 62(5):1311-4. PubMed 11888897.
Backbone
  Vector backbone: pcDNA3
  Backbone manufacturer: Invitrogen
  Backbone size w/o insert (bp): 5400
  Vector type: Mammalian Expression
  Selectable markers: Neomycin (select with G418)
Growth in bacteria
  Bacterial resistance: Ampicillin, 100 μg/mL
  Growth temperature: 37°C
  Growth strain: DH5alpha
  Copy number: High Copy
Gene/Insert
  Gene/Insert name: BRCA2
  Species: H. sapiens (human)
  Insert size (bp): 10000
  Entrez Gene: BRCA2 (a.k.a. BRCC2, BROVCA2, FACD, FAD, FAD1, FANCD, FANCD1, GLM3, PNCA2, XRCC11)
  Cloning method: Restriction Enzyme; 5′ cloning site XhoI (not destroyed); 3′ cloning site XhoI (not destroyed)
  Sequencing primers: 5′ CMV-F; 3′ BGHrev
Terms and licenses: Academic/Nonprofit Terms; Industry Terms: Not Available to Industry
Depositor comments: To construct p236BRCA2, the pcDNA3 vector was first modified by inserting a 236-bp fragment of the 5' untranslated region of BRCA2 between the KpnI and NotI sites. The assembled full-length BRCA2 cDNA was then inserted at the XhoI site of this plasmid. The 5' UTR of BRCA2 was obtained by RT-PCR using primers 5'-GGTACCGGTG GCGCGAGCTT CTGA-3' and 5'-GCGGCCGCAA CTACGATATT CCTCCAAT-3'.
How to cite: pcDNA3 236HSC WT (BRCA2) was a gift from Mien-Chie Hung (Addgene plasmid # 16246 ; http://n2t.net/addgene:16246 ; RRID:Addgene_16246)
