>Addgene plasmid #16246 | pcDNA3 236HSC WT (BRCA2) | addgene partial sequence | sequence record 135608 | CMV-F 5'-CGCAAATGGGCGGTAGGCGTG-3'
ACTAGAGAACCCACTGCTTACTGGCTTATCGAAATTAATACGACTCACTATAGGGAGACCCAAGCTTGGT
ACCGGTGGCGCGAGCTTCTGAAACTAGGCGGCAGAGGCGGAGCCGCTGTGGCACTGCTGCGCCTCTGCTG
CGCCTCGGGTGTCTTTTGCGGCGGTGGGTCGCCGCCGGGAGAAGCGTGAGGGGACAGATTTGTGACCGGC
GCGGTTTTTGTCAGCTTACTCCGGCCAAAAAAGAACTGCGCCTCTGGAGCGGACTTATTTACCAAGCATT
GGAGGAATATCGTAGTTGCGGCCGCTCGAGGTAAAAATGCCTATTGGATCCAAAGAGAGGCCAACATTTT
TTGAAATTTTTAAGACACGCTGCAACAAAGCAGATTTAGGACCAATAAGTCTTAATTGGTTTGAAGAACT
TTCTTCAGAAGCTCCACCCTATAATTCTGAACCTGCAGAAGAATCTGAACATAAAAACAACAATTACGAA
CCAAACCTATTTAAAACTCCACAAAGGAAACCATCTTATAATCAGCTGGCTTCAACTCCAATAATATTCA
AAGAGCAAGGGCTGACTCTGCCGCTGTACCAATCTCCTGTAAAAGAATTAGATAAATTCAAATTAGACTT
AGGAAGGAATGTTCCCAATAGTAGACATAAAAGTCTTCGCACAGTGAAAACTAAAATGGATCAAGCAGAT
GATGTTTCCTGTCCACTTCTAAATTCTTGTCTTAGTGAAAGTCCTGTTGTTCTACAATGTACACATGTAA
CACCACAAAGAGATAAGTCAGTGGTATGTGGGAGTTTGTTTCATACACCAAAGTTTGTGAAGGGTCGTCA
GACACCAAAACATATTTCTGAAAGTCTAGG
