>Addgene plasmid #16246 | pcDNA3 236HSC WT (BRCA2) | addgene partial sequence | sequence record 135610 | BGH-rev 5'-TAGAAGGCACAGTCGAGG-3'
TATAGAATAGGGCCCTCTAGATGCATGCTCGAGATAAACTGGAAAGGTTAAGCGTCAATAATTTATTGTC
GCCTTTGCAAATGCTTAGATATATTTTTTAGTTGTAATTGTGTCCTGCTTATTTTTCTCACATTCTTCCG
TACTGGCCTGGGAACTCTCCTGTTCTTTGATCAGAGATGTAGTACAACGTCGTTTCAGTCTGAGATAATC
TTCTGAACTGGTGGGAGCAGTCCTAGTGGATTCACTGACAGATATAAATTGTTTTTCTCCTGTTGAACCA
GACAAAAGAGCTTGGGTATTTATCAATGCAAGTTCTTCGTCAGCTATTGAATTACTTTCCAAAAGAGAAA
TTTCATTGAATTTTTTAAATGGAGTCATCTGAGGAGAATTCAGTTCTTTTTTCTTTATGGGTGTTTCGTA
TTTGGTGCCACAACTCCTTGGTGGCTGAAATGCCTTCTGTGCAGCCGGAGAAACAAATGTACAAATGGGA
CTAACAGGTGGAGGTAAAGGCAGTCTACTCAAGAAATCCAAGGCTCTTCTCTTTTTGCAGTTCTTTTGGT
CATCAATCTCTTTCTCCCCTTTACAAGACTTTGAAGTCATCTGGGCTGAGACAGGTGTGGAAACAGACTT
CCTTTTGGCCATACAAAGTGATAAAGGACTTTGATAATATATCTCACAATTAGGAGAAGACATCAGAAGC
TTGTTTCCTGTACCAGGAATGATTTGAGCAGTGTACGGCCCTGAAGTACAGTCTTTAGTTGGGGTGGACC
ACTTGGGATCATTTGCATGCAGTATATGCATAAGCTTGTTTTCTGCTTCATTGCAAAGTATGTCAATATT
CTCAACAGTATTTTTCATTTTGTTGAAT
